>Addgene plasmid #80186 | non-targeting control gRNA (BRDN0001147432) | depositor full sequence | sequence record 150850 | Full Sequence
CCCGGGTGCAAAGATGGATAAAGTTTTAAACAGAGAGGAATCTTTGCAGCTAATGGACCTTCTAGGTCTT
GAAAGGAGTGGGAATTGGCTCCGGTGCCCGTCAGTGGGCAGAGCGCACATCGCCCACAGTCCCCGAGAAG
TTGGGGGGAGGGGTCGGCAATTGATCCGGTGCCTAGAGAAGGTGGCGCGGGGTAAACTGGGAAAGTGATG
TCGTGTACTGGCTCCGCCTTTTTCCCGAGGGTGGGGGAGAACCGTATATAAGTGCAGTAGTCGCCGTGAA
CGTTCTTTTTCGCAACGGGTTTGCCGCCAGAACACAGGTAAGTGCCGTGTGTGGTTCCCGCGGGCCTGGC
CTCTTTACGGGTTATGGCCCTTGCGTGCCTTGAATTACTTCCACCTGGCTGCAGTACGTGATTCTTGATC
CCGAGCTTCGGGTTGGAAGTGGGTGGGAGAGTTCGAGGCCTTGCGCTTAAGGAGCCCCTTCGCCTCGTGC
TTGAGTTGAGGCCTGGCCTGGGCGCTGGGGCCGCCGCGTGCGAATCTGGTGGCACCTTCGCGCCTGTCTC
GCTGCTTTCGATAAGTCTCTAGCCATTTAAAATTTTTGATGACCTGCTGCGACGCTTTTTTTCTGGCAAG
ATAGTCTTGTAAATGCGGGCCAAGATCTGCACACTGGTATTTCGGTTTTTGGGGCCGCGGGCGGCGACGG
GGCCCGTGCGTCCCAGCGCACATGTTCGGCGAGGCGGGGCCTGCGAGCGCGGCCACCGAGAATCGGACGG
GGGTAGTCTCAAGCTGGCCGGCCTGCTCTGGTGCCTGGCCTCGCGCCGCCGTGTATCGCCCCGCCCTGGG
CGGCAAGGCTGGCCCGGTCGGCACCAGTTGCGTGAGCGGAAAGATGGCCGCTTCCCGGCCCTGCTGCAGG
GAGCTCAAAATGGAGGACGCGGCGCTCGGGAGAGCGGGCGGGTGAGTCACCCACACAAAGGAAAAGGGCC
TTTCCGTCCTCAGCCGTCGCTTCATGTGACTCCACGGAGTACCGGGCGCCGTCCAGGCACCTCGATTAGT
TCTCGAGCTTTTGGAGTACGTCGTCTTTAGGTTGGGGGGAGGGGTTTTATGCGATGGAGTTTCCCCACAC
TGAGTGGGTGGAGACTGAAGTTAGGCCAGCTTGGCACTTGATGTAATTCTCCTTGGAATTTGCCCTTTTT
GAGTTTGGATCTTGGTTCATTCTCAAGCCTCAGACAGTGGTTCAAAGTTTTTTTCTTCCATTTCAGGTGT
CGTGACGTACGGCCACCATGACCGAGTACAAGCCCACGGTGCGCCTCGCCACCCGCGACGACGTCCCCAG
GGCCGTACGCACCCTCGCCGCCGCGTTCGCCGACTACCCCGCCACGCGCCACACCGTCGATCCGGACCGC
CACATCGAGCGGGTCACCGAGCTGCAAGAACTCTTCCTCACGCGCGTCGGGCTCGACATCGGCAAGGTGT
GGGTCGCGGACGACGGCGCCGCCGTGGCGGTCTGGACCACGCCGGAGAGCGTCGAAGCGGGGGCGGTGTT
CGCCGAGATCGGCCCGCGCATGGCCGAGTTGAGCGGTTCCCGGCTGGCCGCGCAGCAACAGATGGAAGGC
CTCCTGGCGCCGCACCGGCCCAAGGAGCCCGCGTGGTTCCTGGCCACCGTCGGAGTCTCGCCCGACCACC
AGGGCAAGGGTCTGGGCAGCGCCGTCGTGCTCCCCGGAGTGGAGGCGGCCGAGCGCGCCGGGGTGCCCGC
CTTCCTGGAGACCTCCGCGCCCCGCAACCTCCCCTTCTACGAGCGGCTCGGCTTCACCGTCACCGCCGAC
GTCGAGGTGCCCGAAGGACCGCGCACCTGGTGCATGACCCGCAAGCCCGGTGCCTGAACGCGTTAAGTCG
ACAATCAACCTCTGGATTACAAAATTTGTGAAAGATTGACTGGTATTCTTAACTATGTTGCTCCTTTTAC
GCTATGTGGATACGCTGCTTTAATGCCTTTGTATCATGCTATTGCTTCCCGTATGGCTTTCATTTTCTCC
TCCTTGTATAAATCCTGGTTGCTGTCTCTTTATGAGGAGTTGTGGCCCGTTGTCAGGCAACGTGGCGTGG
TGTGCACTGTGTTTGCTGACGCAACCCCCACTGGTTGGGGCATTGCCACCACCTGTCAGCTCCTTTCCGG
GACTTTCGCTTTCCCCCTCCCTATTGCCACGGCGGAACTCATCGCCGCCTGCCTTGCCCGCTGCTGGACA
GGGGCTCGGCTGTTGGGCACTGACAATTCCGTGGTGTTGTCGGGGAAATCATCGTCCTTTCCTTGGCTGC
TCGCCTGTGTTGCCACCTGGATTCTGCGCGGGACGTCCTTCTGCTACGTCCCTTCGGCCCTCAATCCAGC
GGACCTTCCTTCCCGCGGCCTGCTGCCGGCTCTGCGGCCTCTTCCGCGTCTTCGCCTTCGCCCTCAGACG
AGTCGGATCTCCCTTTGGGCCGCCTCCCCGCGTCGACTTTAAGACCAATGACTTACAAGGCAGCTGTAGA
TCTTAGCCACTTTTTAAAAGAAAAGGGGGGACTGGAAGGGCTAATTCACTCCCAACGAAGACAAGATCTG
CTTTTTGCTTGTACTGGGTCTCTCTGGTTAGACCAGATCTGAGCCTGGGAGCTCTCTGGCTAACTAGGGA
ACCCACTGCTTAAGCCTCAATAAAGCTTGCCTTGAGTGCTTCAAGTAGTGTGTGCCCGTCTGTTGTGTGA
CTCTGGTAACTAGAGATCCCTCAGACCCTTTTAGTCAGTGTGGAAAATCTCTAGCAGTACGTATAGTAGT
TCATGTCATCTTATTATTCAGTATTTATAACTTGCAAAGAAATGAATATCAGAGAGTGAGAGGAACTTGT
TTATTGCAGCTTATAATGGTTACAAATAAAGCAATAGCATCACAAATTTCACAAATAAAGCATTTTTTTC
ACTGCATTCTAGTTGTGGTTTGTCCAAACTCATCAATGTATCTTATCATGTCTGGCTCTAGCTATCCCGC
CCCTAACTCCGCCCATCCCGCCCCTAACTCCGCCCAGTTCCGCCCATTCTCCGCCCCATGGCTGACTAAT
TTTTTTTATTTATGCAGAGGCCGAGGCCGCCTCGGCCTCTGAGCTATTCCAGAAGTAGTGAGGAGGCTTT
TTTGGAGGCCTAGGGACGTACCCAATTCGCCCTATAGTGAGTCGTATTACGCGCGCTCACTGGCCGTCGT
TTTACAACGTCGTGACTGGGAAAACCCTGGCGTTACCCAACTTAATCGCCTTGCAGCACATCCCCCTTTC
GCCAGCTGGCGTAATAGCGAAGAGGCCCGCACCGATCGCCCTTCCCAACAGTTGCGCAGCCTGAATGGCG
AATGGG
[124 nt withheld, positions 3367-3490]
C
[91 nt withheld, positions 3492-3582]
A
[49 nt withheld, positions 3584-3632]
CCTTTGACGTTGGAGTCCACGTTCTTT
[37 nt withheld, positions 3660-3696]
ACCCTATCTCGGTCTATTCTTTTGATTTATAAGGGATTTTGCCGATTTCGGCCTATTGGTTAAAAAATGA
GCTGATTTAACAAAAATTTAACGCGAATTTTAACAAAATATTAACGCTTACAATTTAGGTGGCACTTTTC
GGGGAAATGTGCGCGGAACCCCTATTTGTTTATTTTTCTAAATACATTCAAATATGTATCCGCTCATGAG
ACAATAACCCTGATAAATGCTTCAATAATATTGAAAAAGGAAGAGTATGAGTATTCAACATTTCCGTGTC
GCCCTTATTCCCTTTTTTGCGGCATTTTGCCTTCCTGTTTTTGCTCACCCAGAAACGCTGGTGAAAGTAA
AAGATGCTGAAGATCAGTTGGGTGCACGAGTGGGTTACATCGAACTGGATCTCAACAGCGGTAAGATCCT
TGAGAGTTTTCGCCCCGAAGAACGTTTTCCAATGATGAGCACTTTTAAAGTTCTGCTATGTGGCGCGGTA
TTATCCCGTATTGACGCCGGGCAAGAGCAACTCGGTCGCCGCATACACTATTCTCAGAATGACTTGGTTG
AGTACTCACCAGTCACAGAAAAGCATCTTACGGATGGCATGACAGTAAGAGAATTATGCAGTGCTGCCAT
AACCATGAGTGATAACACTGCGGCCAACTTACTTCTGACAACGATCGGAGGACCGAAGGAGCTAACCGCT
TTTTTGCACAACATGGGGGATCATGTAACTCGCCTTGATCGTTGGGAACCGGAGCTGAATGAAGCCATAC
CAAACGACGAGCGTGACACCACGATGCCTGTAGCAATGGCAACAACGTTGCGCAAACTATTAACTGGCGA
ACTACTTACTCTAGCTTCCCGGCAACAATTAATAGACTGGATGGAGGCGGATAAAGTTGCAGGACCACTT
CTGCGCTCGGCCCTTCCGGCTGGCTGGTTTATTGCTGATAAATCTGGAGCCGGTGAGCGTGGGTCTCGCG
GTATCATTGCAGCACTGGGGCCAGATGGTAAGCCCTCCCGTATCGTAGTTATCTACACGACGGGGAGTCA
GGCAACTATGGATGAACGAAATAGACAGATCGCTGAGATAGGTGCCTCACTGATTAAGCATTGGTAACTG
TCAGACCAAGTTTACTCATATATACTTTAGATTGATTTAAAACTTCATTTTTAATTTAAAAGGATCTAGG
TGAAGATCCTTTTTGATAATCTCATGACCAAAATCCCTTAACGTGAGTTTTCGTTCCACTGAGCGTCAGA
CCCCGTAGAAAAGATCAAAGGATCTTCTTGAGATCCTTTTTTTCTGCGCGTAATCTGCTGCTTGCAAACA
AAAAAACCACCGCTACCAGCGGTGGTTTGTTTGCCGGATCAAGAGCTACCAACTCTTTTTCCGAAGGTAA
CTGGCTTCAGCAGAGCGCAGATACCAAATACTGTTCTTCTAGTGTAGCCGTAGTTAGGCCACCACTTCAA
GAACTCTGTAGCACCGCCTACATACCTCGCTCTGCTAATCCTGTTACCAGTGGCTGCTGCCAGTGGCGAT
AAGTCGTGTCTTACCGGGTTGGACTCAAGACGATAGTTACCGGATAAGGCGCAGCGGTCGGGCTGAACGG
GGGGTTCGTGCACACAGCCCAGCTTGGAGCGAACGACCTACACCGAACTGAGATACCTACAGCGTGAGCT
ATGAGAAAGCGCCACGCTTCCCGAAGGGAGAAAGGCGGACAGGTATCCGGTAAGCGGCAGGGTCGGAACA
GGAGAGCGCACGAGGGAGCTTCCAGGGGGAAACGCCTGGTATCTTTATAGTCCTGTCGGGTTTCGCCACC
TCTGACTTGAGCGTCGATTTTTGTGATGCTCGTCAGGGGGGCGGAGCCTATGGAAAAACGCCAGCAACGC
GGCCTTTTTACGGTTCCTGGCCTTTTGCTGGCCTTTTGCTCACATGTTCTTTCCTGCGTTATCCCCTGAT
TCTGTGGATAACCGTATTACCGCCTTTGAGTGAGCTGATACCGCTCGCCGCAGCCGAACGACCGAGCGCA
GCGAGTCAGTGAGCGAGGAAGCGGAAGAGCGCCCAATACGCAAACCGCCTCTCCCCGCGCGTTGGCCGAT
TCATTAATGCAGCTGGCACGACAGGTTTCCCGACTGGAAAGCGGGCAGTGAGCGCAACGCAATTAATGTG
AGTTAGCTCACTCATTAGGCACCCCAGGCTTTACACTTTATGCTTCCGGCTCGTATGTTGTGTGGAATTG
TGAGCGGATAACAATTTCACACAGGAAACAGCTATGACCATGATTACGCCAAGCGCGCAATTAACCCTCA
CTAAAGGGAACAAAAGCTGGAGCTGCAAGCTTAATGTAGTCTTATGCAATACTCTTGTAGTCTTGCAACA
TGGTAACGATGAGTTAGCAACATGCCTTACAAGGAGAGAAAAAGCACCGTGCATGCCGATTGGTGGAAGT
AAGGTGGTACGATCGTGCCTTATTAGGAAGGCAACAGACGGGTCTGACATGGATTGGACGAACCACTGAA
TTGCCGCATTGCAGAGATATTGTATTTAAGTGCCTAGCTCGATACATAAACGGGTCTCTCTGGTTAGACC
AGATCTGAGCCTGGGAGCTCTCTGGCTAACTAGGGAACCCACTGCTTAAGCCTCAATAAAGCTTGCCTTG
AGTGCTTCAAGTAGTGTGTGCCCGTCTGTTGTGTGACTCTGGTAACTAGAGATCCCTCAGACCCTTTTAG
TCAGTGTGGAAAATCTCTAGCAGTGGCGCCCGAACAGGGACTTGAAAGCGAAAGGGAAACCAGAGGAGCT
CTCTCGACGCAGGACTCGGCTTGCTGAAGCGCGCACGGCAAGAGGCGAGGGGCGGCGACTGGTGAGTACG
CCAAAAATTTTGACTAGCGGAGGCTAGAAGGAGAGAGATGGGTGCGAGAGCGTCAGTATTAAGCGGGGGA
GAATTAGATCGCGATGGGAAAAAATTCGGTTAAGGCCAGGGGGAAAGAAAAAATATAAATTAAAACATAT
AGTATGGGCAAGCAGGGAGCTAGAACGATTCGCAGTTAATCCTGGCCTGTTAGAAACATCAGAAGGCTGT
AGACAAATACTGGGACAGCTACAACCATCCCTTCAGACAGGATCAGAAGAACTTAGATCATTATATAATA
CAGTAGCAACCCTCTATTGTGTGCATCAAAGGATAGAGATAAAAGACACCAAGGAAGCTTTAGACAAGAT
AGAGGAAGAGCAAAACAAAAGTAAGACCACCGCACAGCAAGCGGCCGCTGATCTTCAGACCTGGAGGAGG
AGATATGAGGGACAATTGGAGAAGTGAATTATATAAATATAAAGTAGTAAAAATTGAACCATTAGGAGTA
GCACCCACCAAGGCAAAGAGAAGAGTGGTGCAGAGAGAAAAAAGAGCAGTGGGAATAGGAGCTTTGTTCC
TTGGGTTCTTGGGAGCAGCAGGAAGCACTATGGGCGCAGCGTCAATGACGCTGACGGTACAGGCCAGACA
ATTATTGTCTGGTATAGTGCAGCAGCAGAACAATTTGCTGAGGGCTATTGAGGCGCAACAGCATCTGTTG
CAACTCACAGTCTGGGGCATCAAGCAGCTCCAGGCAAGAATCCTGGCTGTGGAAAGATACCTAAAGGATC
AACAGCTCCTGGGGATTTGGGGTTGCTCTGGAAAACTCATTTGCACCACTGCTGTGCCTTGGAATGCTAG
TTGGAGTAATAAATCTCTGGAACAGATTTGGAATCACACGACCTGGATGGAGTGGGACAGAGAAATTAAC
AATTACACAAGCTTAATACACTCCTTAATTGAAGAATCGCAAAACCAGCAAGAAAAGAATGAACAAGAAT
TATTGGAATTAGATAAATGGGCAAGTTTGTGGAATTGGTTTAACATAACAAATTGGCTGTGGTATATAAA
ATTATTCATAATGATAGTAGGAGGCTTGGTAGGTTTAAGAATAGTTTTTGCTGTACTTTCTATAGTGAAT
AGAGTTAGGCAGGGATATTCACCATTATCGTTTCAGACCCACCTCCCAACCCCGAGGGGACCCAGAGAGG
GCCTATTTCCCATGATTCCTTCATATTTGCATATACGATACAAGGCTGTTAGAGAGATAATTAGAATTAA
TTTGACTGTAAACACAAAGATATTAGTACAAAATACGTGACGTAGAAAGTAATAATTTCTTGGGTAGTTT
GCAGTTTTAAAATTATGTTTTAAAATGGACTATCATATGCTTACCGTAACTTGAAAGTATTTCGATTTCT
TGGCTTTATATATCTTGTGGAAAGGACGAAACACCGAATATTTGGCTCGGCTGCGCGTTTTAGAGCTAGA
AATAGCAAGTTAAAATAAGGCTAGTCCGTTATCAACTTGAAAAAGTGGCACCGAGTCGGTGCTTTTTTAA
GCTTGGCGTAACTAGATCTTGAGACAAATGGCAGTATTCATCCACAATTTTAAAAGAAAAGGGGGGATTG
GGGGGTACAGTGCAGGGGAAAGAATAGTAGACATAATAGCAACAGACATACAAACTAAAGAATTACAAAA
ACAAATTACAAAAATTCAAAATTTTCGGGTTTATTACAGGGACAGCAGAGATCCACTTTGGCGCCGGCTC
GAGGGGG
Features (pLannotate 1.2.2; 29 found; start..end, strand, type, name):
     14..80      +  CDS            small t antigen (fragment): SV40 (simian virus 40) small t antigen
    106..317     +  promoter       EF-1α core promoter: core promoter for human elongation factor EF-1α
    318..1256    +  intron         EF-1α intron A: intron upstream of the start codon of human EF-1α
   1278..1877    +  CDS            PuroR (fragment): puromycin N-acetyltransferase; pac from Streptomyces; confers resistance to puromycin
   1893..2481    +  misc_feature   WPRE: woodchuck hepatitis virus posttranscriptional regulatory element
   2532..2551    +  misc_feature   cPPT/CTS (fragment): central polypurine tract and central termination sequence of HIV-1
   2553..2786    +  LTR            3' LTR (ΔU3): self-inactivating 3' long terminal repeat (LTR) from HIV-1
   2864..2985    +  polyA_signal   SV40 poly(A) signal: SV40 polyadenylation signal
   3025..3160    +  rep_origin     SV40 ori: SV40 origin of replication
   3181..3199    -  promoter       T7 promoter: promoter for bacteriophage T7 RNA polymerase
   3207..3362    +  CDS            lacZα (fragment): LacZα fragment of β-galactosidase; lacZ fragment
   3367..3795    +  rep_origin     f1 ori (sequence partly withheld): f1 bacteriophage origin of replication; arrow indicates direction of (+) strand synthesis
   3848..3952    +  promoter       AmpR promoter: bla
   3953..4813    +  CDS            AmpR: β-lactamase; bla; confers resistance to ampicillin, carbenicillin, and related antibiotics
   4984..5572    +  rep_origin     ori: high-copy-number ColE1/pMB1/pBR322/pUC origin of replication
   5755..5847    +  CDS            lacI (fragment): lac repressor; lacI; The lac repressor binds to the lac operator to inhibit transcription in E. coli. This inhibition can be relieved by adding lactose or isopropyl-β-D-thiogalactopyranoside (IPTG).
   5860..5881    +  protein_bind   CAP binding site: CAP binding activates transcription in the presence of cAMP. E. coli catabolite activator protein
   5896..5926    +  promoter       lac promoter: promoter for the E. coli lac operon
   5934..5950    +  protein_bind   lac operator: The lac repressor binds to the lac operator to inhibit transcription in E. coli. This inhibition can be relieved by adding lactose or isopropyl-β-D-thiogalactopyranoside (IPTG). lac repressor encoded by lacI
   5995..6013    +  promoter       T3 promoter: promoter for bacteriophage T3 RNA polymerase
   6041..6267    +  promoter       RSV promoter: Rous sarcoma virus enhancer/promoter
   6268..6448    +  LTR            5' LTR (truncated): truncated 5' long terminal repeat (LTR) from HIV-1
   6495..6620    +  misc_feature   HIV-1 Ψ: packaging signal of human immunodeficiency virus type 1
   6604..6967    +  CDS            HIV-1 gag (fragment): gag protein from human immunodeficiency virus 1; gag
   7113..7346    +  misc_feature   RRE: The Rev response element (RRE) of HIV-1 allows for Rev-dependent mRNA export from the nucleus to the cytoplasm.
   7723..7749    +  CDS            Rev (fragment): human immunodeficiency virus 1 (HIV-1) Rev protein; rev; enhances nuclear export of unspliced and incompletely spliced viral mRNAs
   7753..7993    +  promoter       U6 promoter: RNA polymerase III promoter for human U6 snRNA
   8023..8098    +  misc_RNA       gRNA scaffold: guide RNA scaffold for the Streptococcus pyogenes CRISPR/Cas9 system
   8154..8271    +  misc_feature   cPPT/CTS: central polypurine tract and central termination sequence of HIV-1
