[The description below was written by a language model from this plasmid's Addgene catalogue record and pLannotate feature annotations shown in this document.]
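Description:
Non-targeting control gRNA (BRDN0001147432) is a third-generation lentiviral guide RNA plasmid built on the lentiGuide-Puro backbone and intended for delivery into mammalian cells as a negative control in CRISPR-Cas9 experiments. It is propagated in E. coli as a high-copy plasmid through a ColE1/pUC-type origin with ampicillin selection (AmpR, β-lactamase). The backbone also carries an f1 origin, an SV40 origin and poly(A) signal, and remnants of lac and T7/T3 cloning-vector sequences.

The lentiviral transfer cassette begins with a chimeric RSV promoter fused to a truncated HIV-1 5' LTR, which makes genomic RNA production Tat-independent, as is characteristic of third-generation systems. This is followed by the Ψ packaging signal with a partial gag sequence and the Rev response element for Rev-dependent nuclear export. Further downstream are a cPPT/CTS, which aids nuclear import of the reverse-transcribed genome, and a self-inactivating ΔU3 3' LTR.

Within this frame sit two expression units. A human U6 RNA polymerase III promoter drives a 20-nt spacer joined to the Streptococcus pyogenes guide RNA scaffold. The spacer is catalogued as non-targeting, and the species field lists human. An EF-1α core promoter with its intron A drives puromycin N-acetyltransferase, which allows selection of transduced cells, and a WPRE enhances transcript expression.

The plasmid encodes no Cas9, so it is used in cells that receive the nuclease separately. According to the record it serves as a non-targeting control, and it was deposited alongside work on optimized sgRNA design for activity and off-target effects. It provides a baseline for the effects of transduction, selection and Cas9/gRNA expression alongside gene-targeting guides.
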