Addgene plasmid #80186: non-targeting control gRNA (BRDN0001147432)
Purpose: 3rd generation lentiviral gRNA plasmid, non-targeting control gRNA
Depositing lab: John Doench & David Root. Depositing organization: Broad Institute. Publication: Optimized sgRNA design to maximize activity and minimize off-target effects of CRISPR-Cas9. Doench JG, Fusi N, Sullender M, Hegde M, Vaimberg EW, Donovan KF, Smith I, Tothova Z, Wilen C, Orchard R, Virgin HW, Listgarten J, Root DE. Nat Biotechnol. 2016 Jan 18. doi: 10.1038/nbt.3437. PubMed 26780180.
Backbone
  Vector backbone: lentiGuide-Puro
  Backbone manufacturer: Zhang Lab (Addgene plasmid # 52963)
  Vector type: Mammalian Expression, Lentiviral, CRISPR
  Selectable markers: Puromycin
Growth in bacteria
  Bacterial resistance: Ampicillin, 100 μg/mL
  Growth temperature: 37°C
  Growth strain: DH5alpha
  Copy number: High Copy
Gene/Insert
  Gene/Insert name: Non-targeting control gRNA
  gRNA/shRNA sequence: AATATTTGGCTCGGCTGCGC
  Species: H. sapiens (human)
  Promoter: hU6
  Cloning method: Unknown
  Sequencing primers: 5′ U6-F; 3′ pS2-R
Terms and licenses: Academic/Nonprofit Terms; Industry Terms: Not Available to Industry
How to cite: non-targeting control gRNA (BRDN0001147432) was a gift from John Doench & David Root (Addgene plasmid # 80186 ; http://n2t.net/addgene:80186 ; RRID:Addgene_80186)
