>Addgene plasmid #80186 | non-targeting control gRNA (BRDN0001147432) | depositor partial sequence | sequence record 150851 | Target Sequence
AATATTTGGCTCGGCTGCGC
