>Addgene plasmid #80186 | non-targeting control gRNA (BRDN0001147432) | addgene partial sequence | sequence record 189093 | hU6-F
AGAAAGTAATAATTTCTTGGGTAGTTTGCAGTTTTAAAATTATGTTTTAAAATGGACTATCATATGCTTA
CCGTAACTTGAAAGTATTTCGATTTCTTGGCTTTATATATCTTGTGGAAAGGACGAAACACCGAATATTT
GGCTCGGCTGCGCGTTTTAGAGCTAGAAATAGCAAGTTAAAATAAGGCTAGTCCGTTATCAACTTGAAAA
AGTGGCACCGAGTCGGTGCTTTTTTAAGCTTGGCGTAACTAGATCTTGAGACAAATGGCAGTATTCATCC
ACAATTTTAAAAGAAAAGGGGGGATTGGGGGGTACAGTGCAGGGGAAAGAATAGTAGACATAATAGCAAC
AGACATACAAACTAAAGAATTACAAAAACAAATTACAAAAATTCAAAATTTTCGGGTTTATTACAGGGAC
AGCAGAGATCCACTTTGGCGCCGGCTCGAGGGGGCCCGGGTGCAAAGATGGATAAAGTTTTAAACAGAGA
GGAATCTTTGCAGCTAATGGACCTTCTAGGTCTTGAAAGGAGTGGGAATTGGCTCCGGTGCCCGTCAGTG
GGCAGAGCGC
